>Addgene plasmid #70481 | R777-E197 Hs.PRKAB2 | depositor full sequence | sequence record 125930 | Full Sequence
TTAACGCTAGCATGGATGTTTTCCCAGTCACGACGTTGTAAAACGACGGCCAGTCTTAAAATTCGAGCTC
GGTCCGAGGATCCGAAATAATGATTTTATTTTGACTGATAGTGACCTGTTCGTTGCAACAAATTGATAAG
CAATGCTTTTTTATAATGCCAACTTTGTACAAAAAAGTTGGCACCATGGGAAACACCACCAGCGACCGGG
TGTCCGGGGAGCGCCACGGCGCCAAGGCTGCACGCTCCGAGGGCGCAGGCGGCCATGCCCCGGGGAAGGA
GCACAAGATCATGGTGGGGAGTACGGACGACCCCAGCGTGTTCAGCCTCCCTGACTCCAAGCTCCCTGGG
GACAAAGAGTTTGTATCATGGCAGCAGGATTTGGAGGACTCCGTAAAGCCCACACAGCAGGCCCGGCCCA
CTGTTATCCGCTGGTCTGAAGGAGGCAAGGAGGTCTTCATCTCTGGGTCCTTCAACAATTGGAGCACCAA
GATTCCACTGATTAAGAGCCATAATGACTTTGTTGCCATCCTGGACCTCCCTGAGGGAGAGCACCAATAC
AAGTTCTTTGTGGATGGACAGTGGGTTCATGATCCATCAGAGCCTGTGGTTACCAGTCAGCTTGGCACAA
TTAACAATTTGATCCATGTCAAGAAATCTGATTTTGAGGTGTTCGATGCTTTAAAGTTAGATTCTATGGA
AAGTTCTGAGACATCTTGTAGAGACCTTTCCAGCTCACCCCCAGGGCCTTATGGTCAAGAAATGTATGCG
TTTCGATCTGAGGAAAGATTCAAATCCCCACCCATCCTTCCTCCTCATCTACTTCAAGTTATTCTTAACA
AAGACACTAATATTTCTTGTGACCCAGCCTTACTCCCTGAGCCCAACCATGTTATGCTGAACCATCTCTA
TGCATTGTCCATTAAGGACAGTGTGATGGTCCTTAGCGCAACCCATCGCTACAAGAAGAAGTATGTTACT
ACTCTGCTATACAAGCCCATTTAATCAACTTTCTTGTACAAAGTTGGCATTATAGGAAAGCATTGCTTAT
CAATTTGTTGCAACGAACAGGTCACTATCAGTCAAAATAAAATCATTATTTGCATGCAAGCTTAGATCCT
CTAGACCAGCCAGGACAGAAATGCCTCGACTTCGCTGCTACCCAAGGTTGCCGGGTGACGCACACCGTGG
AAACGGATGAAGGCACGAACCCAGTGGACATAAGCCTGTTCGGTTCGTAAGCTGTAATGCAAGTAGCGTA
TGCGCTCACGCAACTGGTCCAGAACCTTGACCGAACGCAGCGGTGGTAACGGCGCAGTGGCGGTTTTCAT
GGCTTGTTATGACTGTTTTTTTGGGGTACAGTCTATGCCTCGGGCATCCAAGCAGCAAGCGCGTTACGCC
GTGGGTCGATGTTTGATGTTATGGAGCAGCAACGATGTTACGCAGCAGGGCAGTCGCCCTAAAACAAAGT
TAAACATTATGAGGGAAGCGGTGATCGCCGAAGTATCGACTCAACTATCAGAGGTAGTTGGCGTCATCGA
GCGCCATCTCGAACCGACGTTGCTGGCCGTACATTTGTACGGCTCCGCAGTGGATGGCGGCCTGAAGCCA
CACAGTGATATTGATTTGCTGGTTACGGTGACCGTAAGGCTTGATGAAACAACGCGGCGAGCTTTGATCA
ACGACCTTTTGGAAACTTCGGCTTCCCCTGGAGAGAGCGAGATTCTCCGCGCTGTAGAAGTCACCATTGT
TGTGCACGACGACATCATTCCGTGGCGTTATCCAGCTAAGCGCGAACTGCAATTTGGAGAATGGCAGCGC
AATGACATTCTTGCAGGTATCTTCGAGCCAGCCACGATCGACATTGATCTGGCTATCTTGCTGACAAAAG
CAAGAGAACATAGCGTTGCCTTGGTAGGTCCAGCGGCGGAGGAACTCTTTGATCCGGTTCCTGAACAGGA
TCTATTTGAGGCGCTAAATGAAACCTTAACGCTATGGAACTCGCCGCCCGACTGGGCTGGCGATGAGCGA
AATGTAGTGCTTACGTTGTCCCGCATTTGGTACAGCGCAGTAACCGGCAAAATCGCGCCGAAGGATGTCG
CTGCCGACTGGGCAATGGAGCGCCTGCCGGCCCAGTATCAGCCCGTCATACTTGAAGCTAGACAGGCTTA
TCTTGGACAAGAAGAAGATCGCTTGGCCTCGCGCGCAGATCAGTTGGAAGAATTTGTCCACTACGTGAAA
GGCGAGATCACCAAGGTAGTCGGCAAATAACCCTCGAGCCACCCATGACCAAAATCCCTTAACGTGAGTT
ACGCGTCGTTCCACTGAGCGTCAGACCCCGTAGAAAAGATCAAAGGATCTTCTTGAGATCCTTTTTTTCT
GCGCGTAATCTGCTGCTTGCAAACAAAAAAACCACCGCTACCAGCGGTGGTTTGTTTGCCGGATCAAGAG
CTACCAACTCTTTTTCCGAAGGTAACTGGCTTCAGCAGAGCGCAGATACCAAATACTGTCCTTCTAGTGT
AGCCGTAGTTAGGCCACCACTTCAAGAACTCTGTAGCACCGCCTACATACCTCGCTCTGCTAATCCTGTT
ACCAGTGGCTGCTGCCAGTGGCGATAAGTCGTGTCTTACCGGGTTGGACTCAAGACGATAGTTACCGGAT
AAGGCGCAGCGGTCGGGCTGAACGGGGGGTTCGTGCACACAGCCCAGCTTGGAGCGAACGACCTACACCG
AACTGAGATACCTACAGCGTGAGCATTGAGAAAGCGCCACGCTTCCCGAAGGGAGAAAGGCGGACAGGTA
TCCGGTAAGCGGCAGGGTCGGAACAGGAGAGCGCACGAGGGAGCTTCCAGGGGGAAACGCCTGGTATCTT
TATAGTCCTGTCGGGTTTCGCCACCTCTGACTTGAGCGTCGATTTTTGTGATGCTCGTCAGGGGGGCGGA
GCCTATGGAAAAACGCCAGCAACGCGGCCTTTTTACGGTTCCTGGCCTTTTGCTGGCCTTTTGCTCACAT
GTTCTTTCCTGCGTTATCCCCTGATTCTGTGGATAACCGTATTACCGCCTTTGAGTGAGCTGATACCGCT
CGCCGCAGCCGAACGACCGAGCGCAGCGAGTCAGTGAGCGAGGAAGCGGAAGAGCGCCCAATACGCAAAC
CGCCTCTCCCCGCGCGTTGGCCGATTCATTAATGCAGCTGGCACGACAGGTTTCCCGACTGGAAAGCGGG
CAGTGAGCGCAACGCAATTAATACGCGTACCGCTAGCCAGGAAGAGTTTGTAGAAACGCAAAAAGGCCAT
CCGTCAGGATGGCCTTCTGCTTAGTTTGATGCCTGGCAGTTTATGGCGGGCGTCCTGCCCGCCACCCTCC
GGGCCGTTGCTTCACAACGTTCAAATCCGCTCCCGGCGGATTTGTCCTACTCAGGAGAGCGTTCACCGAC
AAACAACAGATAAAACGAAAGGCCCAGTCTTCCGACTGAGCCTTTCGTTTTATTTGATGCCTGGCAGTTC
CCTACTCTCGCG
Features (pLannotate 1.2.2; 11 found; start..end, strand, type, name):
     18..54      -  CDS            lacZα (fragment): LacZα fragment of β-galactosidase; lacZ fragment
     85..180     +  protein_bind   attL3: mutant version of attL; recombination site for the Gateway® LR reaction LR Clonase™
    186..1001    +  CDS            PRKAB2: AAKB2_HUMAN - Experimental evidence at protein level: Swiss-Prot protein existence level 1. Non-catalytic subunit of AMP-activated protein kinase (AMPK), an energy sensor protein kinase that plays a key role in regulating cellular energy metabolism. In response to reduction of intracellular ATP levels, AMPK activates energy-producing pathways and inhibits energy-consuming processes: inhibits protein, carbohydrate and lipid biosynthesis, as well as cell growth and proliferation. AMPK acts via direct phosphorylation of metabolic enzymes, and by longer-term effects via phosphorylation of transcri
   1009..1102    -  protein_bind   attL2 (fragment): mutant version of attL; recombination site for the Gateway® LR reaction LR Clonase™
   1217..1240    +  promoter       Pc promoter (fragment): intI1 (promoter lies within the coding sequence); class 1 integron promoter
   1416..1472    +  CDS            GmR (fragment): gentamycin acetyltransferase; aacC1; confers resistance to gentamycin
   1479..2270    +  CDS            SmR: aminoglycoside adenylyltransferase (Murphy, 1985); aadA; confers resistance to spectinomycin and streptomycin
   2363..2951    +  rep_origin     ori: high-copy-number ColE1/pMB1/pBR322/pUC origin of replication
   3134..3226    +  CDS            lacI (fragment): lac repressor; lacI; The lac repressor binds to the lac operator to inhibit transcription in E. coli. This inhibition can be relieved by adding lactose or isopropyl-β-D-thiogalactopyranoside (IPTG).
   3281..3308    -  terminator     rrnB T2 terminator: transcription terminator T2 from the E. coli rrnB gene
   3440..3483    +  terminator     rrnB T1 terminator: Escherichia coli rrnB; transcription terminator T1 from the E. coli rrnB gene
