[The description below was written by a language model from this plasmid's Addgene catalogue record and pLannotate feature annotations shown in this document.]
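Description:
R777-E197 Hs.PRKAB2 is a Gateway entry clone built on the pDonor-255 backbone, carrying the human PRKAB2 open reading frame (reference transcript NM_005399.4). It is a small bacterial plasmid of about 3.5 kb, made up of a 2.7 kb backbone and an 819 bp insert. It is maintained at high copy in E. coli through a ColE1/pUC-type origin. Selection is with spectinomycin, conferred by an aadA (SmR) aminoglycoside adenylyltransferase gene. Upstream of this gene lie a fragment of a class 1 integron Pc promoter and a short remnant of a gentamicin acetyltransferase gene. Other annotated fragments (lacZα, lacI) appear to be non-functional backbone remnants. The rrnB T1 and T2 terminators lie upstream of the cloning region, where such elements typically insulate an insert from read-through transcription.

The payload is the PRKAB2 coding sequence, which encodes the non-catalytic β2 subunit of AMP-activated protein kinase (AMPK), the cellular energy sensor. The ORF is flanked by two attL recombination sites. The automated annotation labels them as attL3 upstream and a partial attL2 downstream, so the exact identity of the upstream site should be checked against the sequence. No promoter is annotated upstream of the ORF, so the plasmid is not an expression construct in itself. Instead, it serves as a donor for LR Clonase recombination, which transfers the ORF into attR-containing destination vectors that supply promoters, tags and host-specific elements. Because the ORF retains its native stop codon, it is suited to expressing untagged protein or N-terminal fusions, but not C-terminal fusions.
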