Addgene plasmid #70481: R777-E197 Hs.PRKAB2
Purpose: Gateway ORF clone of human PRKAB2 [NM_005399.4] with stop codon (for native or N-terminal fusions)
Depositing lab: Dominic Esposito. Depositing organization: National Cancer Institute (NCI).
Backbone
  Vector backbone: pDonor-255
  Backbone size w/o insert (bp): 2693
  Vector type: Gateway Entry Clone
Growth in bacteria
  Bacterial resistance: Spectinomycin, 50 μg/mL
  Growth temperature: 37°C
  Growth strain: DH10B
  Copy number: High Copy
Gene/Insert
  Gene/Insert name: PRKAB2 (alt name: NM_005399.4)
  Species: H. sapiens (human)
  Insert size (bp): 819
  Entrez Gene: PRKAB2
  Cloning method: Gateway Cloning
  Sequencing primers: 5′ M13F 23-mer (5'-CCCAGTCACGACGTTGTAAAACG); 3′ attLR 23-mer (5'-TAACATCAGAGATTTTGAGACAC)
Terms and licenses: Academic/Nonprofit Terms; Industry Terms: Not Available to Industry
How to cite: R777-E197 Hs.PRKAB2 was a gift from Dominic Esposito (Addgene plasmid # 70481 ; http://n2t.net/addgene:70481 ; RRID:Addgene_70481)
