>Addgene plasmid #70481 | R777-E197 Hs.PRKAB2 | addgene partial sequence | sequence record 130113 | pCR8_R1 5'-cgaaccgaacaggcttatgt-3'
CGGTGTGCGTCACCCGGCAACCTTGGGTAGCAGCGAAGTCGAGGCATTTCTGTCCTGGCTGGTCTAGAGG
ATCTAAGCTTGCATGCAAATAATGATTTTATTTTGACTGATAGTGACCTGTTCGTTGCAACAAATTGATA
AGCAATGCTTTCCTATAATGCCAACTTTGTACAAGAAAGTTGATTAAATGGGCTTGTATAGCAGAGTAGT
AACATACTTCTTCTTGTAGCGATGGGTTGCGCTAAGGACCATCACACTGTCCTTAATGGACAATGCATAG
AGATGGTTCAGCATAACATGGTTGGGCTCAGGGAGTAAGGCTGGGTCACAAGAAATATTAGTGTCTTTGT
TAAGAATAACTTGAAGTAGATGAGGAGGAAGGATGGGTGGGGATTTGAATCTTTCCTCAGATCGAAACGC
ATACATTTCTTGACCATAAGGCCCTGGGGGTGAGCTGGAAAGGTCTCTACAAGATGTCTCAGAACTTTCC
ATAGAATCTAACTTTAAAGCATCGAACACCTCAAAATCAGATTTCTTGACATGGATCAAATTGTTAATTG
TGCCAAGCTGACTGGTAACCACAGGCTCTGATGGATCATGAACCCACTGTCCATCCACAAAGAACTTGTA
TTGGTGCTCTCCCTCAGGGAGGTCCAGGATGGCAACAAAGTCATTATGGCTCTTAATCAGTGGAATCTTG
GTGCTCCAATTGTTGAAGGACCCAGAGATGAAGACCTCCTTGCCTCCTTCAGACCAGCGGATAACAGTGG
GCCGGGCCTGCTGTGTGGGCTTTACGGAGTCCTCCAAATCCTGCTGCCATGATACAAA
